>Addgene plasmid #113691 | pJEP314-pAAV-U6SaCas9gRNA(SapI)-CMV-SaCas9-DIO-pA | depositor full sequence | sequence record 214985 | pJEP314-pAAV-U6SaCas9gRNA(SapI)-CMV-SaCas9-DIO-pA sequence 7522 bps
CCTGCAGGCAGCTGCGCGCTCGCTCGCTCACTGAGGCCGCCCGGGCAAAGCCCGGGCGTCGGGCGACCTT
TGGTCGCCCGGCCTCAGTGAGCGAGCGAGCGCGCAGAGAGGGAGTGGCCAACTCCATCACTAGGGGTTCC
TGCGGCCGCACGCGTGAGGGCCTATTTCCCATGATTCCTTCATATTTGCATATACGATACAAGGCTGTTA
GAGAGATAATTGGAATTAATTTGACTGTAAACACAAAGATATTAGTACAAAATACGTGACGTAGAAAGTA
ATAATTTCTTGGGTAGTTTGCAGTTTTAAAATTATGTTTTAAAATGGACTATCATATGCTTACCGTAACT
TGAAAGTATTTCGATTTCTTGGCTTTATATATCTTGTGGAAAGGACGAAACACCGGAAGAGCGAGCTCTT
CTGTTTTAGTACTCTGGAAACAGAATCTACTAAAACAAGGCAAAATGCCGTGTTTATCTCGTCAACTTGT
TGGCGAGATTTTTACGCGTGGAGTTCCGCGTTACATAACTTACGGTAAATGGCCCGCCTGGCTGACCGCC
CAACGACCCCCGCCCATTGACGTCAATAATGACGTATGTTCCCATAGTAACGCCAATAGGGACTTTCCAT
TGACGTCAATGGGTGGAGTATTTACGGTAAACTGCCCACTTGGCAGTACATCAAGTGTATCATATGCCAA
GTACGCCCCCTATTGACGTCAATGACGGTAAATGGCCCGCCTGGCATTATGCCCAGTACATGACCTTATG
GGACTTTCCTACTTGGCAGTACATCTACGTATTAGTCATCGCTATTACCATGGTGATGCGGTTTTGGCAG
TACATCAATGGGCGTGGATAGCGGTTTGACTCACGGGGATTTCCAAGTCTCCACCCCATTGACGTCAATG
GGAGTTTGTTTTGGCACCAAAATCAACGGGACTTTCCAAAATGTCGTAACAACTCCGCCCCATTGACGCA
AATGGGCGGTAGGCGTGTACGGTGGGAGGTCTATATAAGCAGAGCTCGTTTAGTGAACCGTCAGATCGCC
TGGAGACGCCATCCACGCTGTTTTGACCTCCATAGAAGACACCGGTCGACTCCGGAATAACTTCGTATAG
GATACTTTATACGAAGTTATGCAGAATGGTAGCTGGATTGTAGCTGCTATTAGCAATATGAAACCTCTTA
ATAACTTCGTATAGCATACATTATACGAAGTTATGGCGCGCCTTACTTGTGAATTCCTAGGCCAGCTATC
TAGATATCGGATCCCTTTTTCTTTTTTGCCTGGCCGGCCTTTTTCGTGGCCGCCGGCCTTTTGCCCTTTT
TGATGATCTGAGGGTGCTTCTTAGATTTCACTTCATACAGGTTGCCCAGAATGTCTGTGCTGTACTTCTT
AATGCTCTGGGTCTTGGAGGCGATTGTCTTAATGATCCTGGGGGGCCTCTTGTCGTTCATGTTTTCCAGG
TACTCGCGGTAGGTGATGTCGATCATGTTCACTTCGATCCGGTTCAGCAGGTCGTTGTTCACGCCGATCA
CTCTATACAGCTCGCCGTTGATCTTGATCAGATCGTTGTTGTAGAAGGAGGCGATAAACTCGGCCTGGTT
GCTGATCTTCTTCAGCTTCTTAGCTTCCTCATAGCACTTGCTATTCACTTCGTAGTAGTTTTCTTTTTTG
ATCACATCCAGATTCTTCACGGTCACGAACTTGTACACGCCATTGTCCAGGTACACGTCGAATCTGTAGG
GCTTCAGGGACAGCTTCACGACCTTGTTTCTGCTGTTGGGGTAGTCGTCGGTGATGTCCAGATGGGCGTT
CAGTTTGTTGCCGTAATACTTAATCTTCTTGATCACGGGGCCGTTGTCCTTTTTGGAGTACTTGGTCAGG
TAGTTCCCGGTTTCCTCGTAGTACTTGTACAGGGGATTCTTCTCGTCGCCGTACTGTTCCATAATCAGCT
TCAGTTTCTGGTAGGTCTGGGGGTCGTGGTGGTACATCAGCAGCTTTTCGGGGCTCTTGTTGATCAGCTT
TTTCAGCTTGTCATTGTCCTTGTCGTACAGGCCGTTCAGATTGTTCACGATCAGGGTGTTGCCCTTGTCG
TCCTTCCGGGTGGAGTACAGGGTGTCGTTAATCAGCTCTCTATTAGGCTTCTTGTCCACCCGGTGGCTGT
ACTTGTAGTCCTTGAAGTCCTTAATGTGCTTGATCTGGTGGGGGGTGATGAAGATCTCTTTGTACTCCTG
CTCGGTTTCGATCTCGGGCATGCTCTCGGCCTGCTTTTCCTCGAACATCTGGTTTTCCATCACTTTTTTG
GCCTTGTCCAGTTTCTTCCACTCTTTGAAGATGAAATCGGCGTTGGCAATGATCAGGGCGTCCTCGGCGT
GGTGCTTGTACCCCTTGTTCCGCTCTTTCTTAAACTTCCACTTCCGCCGCAGAAAGCTGGTGAAGCCGCC
ATTGATGGACTTCACTTTCACGTCCAGGTTGTTCACTCTGAAGTAGCTCCGCAGCAGGTTCATCAGGCCT
CTGGTGGCGTATCTGGTATCCACCAGGTTCCGGTTGATGAAGTCTTTCTGCACGGAGAACCTGTTGATGT
CCCGTTCTTCCAGCAGATACTCTTTCTTGGTCTTGCTGATTCTGCCCTTGCCCTTGGCCAGATTCAGGAT
GTGCTTCTTGAAGGTTTCGTAGCTGATCTTGCTGTCGCTGCTGCTCAGGTACTGGAATGGGGTCCGGTTG
CCCTTCTTGCTGTTTTCTTCCTGCTTCACGAGCACCTTGTTGTTGAAGCTGTTGTCGAAGGACACGCTTC
TGGGGATGATGTGGTCCACCTCATAGTTGAAGGGGTTGTTCAGCAGATCTTCCAGAGGGATGGCTTCCAG
GCTGTACAGGCACTTGCCTTCCTGCATGTCGTGCAGCTTGATCTTCTCGATCAGGTACTTGGCGTTCTCT
TTGCCGGTGGTCCGGATGATTTCCTCGATCCGCTCGTTGGTCTGCCGGTTCCGCTTCTGCATCTCGTTGA
TCATTTTCTGGGCGTCCTTGGAGTTCTTCTCGCGGGCCAGCTCGATAATGATGTCGTTGGGCAGGCCGTA
CTTCTTGATGATGGCGTTGATCACTTTGATGCTCTGGATGAAGCTTCTCTTCACGACGGGGCTCAGGATG
AAGTCGTCCACCAGGGTGGTGGGGATCTCTTTCTGCTGGGACAGGTCCACCTTCTTGGGCACCAGCTTCA
GCCGGTTGAAGATAGCGATCTGGTTGTCGTTGGTGTGCCACAGCTCGTCCAGGATCAGGTTGATGGCCTT
CAGGCTCAGGTTGTGGGTGCCGGTATAGCCCTTCAGATTAGAGATCTGCTCGATCTCTTCCTGGGTCAGC
TCGGAGTTCAGATTGGTCAGTTCTTCCTGGATGTCCTCGCTGCTCTGGTAGATGGTCAGGATCTTGGCAA
TCTGATCCAGCAGCTCGGCGTTCTCAATAATCTCTTTCCGGGCGGTAATGTCCTTGATGTCGTGGTACAC
CTTCAGGTTGGTGAACTCGGGCTTGCCGGTGCTGGTCACTCTGTAGCCCTTAATATCCTCTTCGTTCACG
AGGATTTCTTTGGCGATCTGCTTCAGGGTGGGCTTCTTCTTCTGCTTGAACACGTTCTCGATGATCTGGA
ACTTCTCGTAATATTCCAGCTTCTCGTTCTCGTCCCTGGTGATCACGAGATTGTTCAGGTCGTTCAGGGC
GTTGTACAGGTCGGCGTTGTAGGCGTACTTCACGCTCCGCAGTTCCTCGGGGAAGTAGGTGCAGTGGCCC
ATCAGCATCTCGTACCATTCTTTGATGTCCTTCCAGCCGAAGGGGCTGCCCTCGCCAGGTCCCTCATAGT
AGGTCCGCCGGGTTTCCAGCAGGTCGATGTAGGTGTCGATGAAGCTCTGGTCCAGCTGGTGGTAGGCCTT
CTGCACCTTCAGCAGCTGTTTGGCTTCTTTCACGTAGTCGCTGGTCTTGAATCTGTTGATGCTGCCCCGC
ACTTCGCCGTCTTTCTTCAGCCGTTCCAGCTGCAGTTCGGCCACGTATTTCTCTTCCAGGGCCTTGCTGT
TCCGGCTGATCTGCTCTTTGGTGGACAGCTCGTTGCCGGTGTCCTCTTCCACCTCGTTCACGTTGTGCAC
GCCTCTTCTCTTGGCCAGGTGCAGCAGGGCGGCAGAGAACTCTTCCTCGCTCAGCTTCTGGCTCAGGCCC
TTCACTCTGGCCTCGTAGGGGTTGATGCCGCTCAGCTCGCTGTGGTCGGTCAGCAGGTTGTAGTCGAACA
GCAGCTTCTTCACTCTCTGGATTCTATGCCGCCTCCGCCGCTTCAGCCTTCTGGCGCCTCTCTTGCTCCG
CCTGCCCTCGTTGTTTTCCACGTTGGCCTCTTTGAACAGCCGCACGCCGGCATCGATCACGTCCCGTGTC
TCGTAGTCGATGATGCCGTAGCCCACGCTGGTGATGCCGATGTCCAGGCCCAGGATGTAGTTCCGCTTGG
CTGCTGGGACTCCGTGGATACCGACCTTCCGCTTCTTCTTTGGGGCCATGGTGGCACCGGTCATGGTGGC
GCTAGCATAACTTCGTATAAAGTATCCTATACGAAGTTATTTGCCTTAACCCAGAAATTATCACTGTTAT
TCTTTAGAATGGTGCAAAGAATAACTTCGTATAATGTATGCTATACGAAGTTATGAATTCGATACTAGTC
TCGAGTTTATTGCAGCTTATAATGGTTACAAATAAAGCAATAGCATCACAAATTTCACAAATAAAGCATT
TTTTTCACTGGACCGAGCGGCCGCAGGAACCCCTAGTGATGGAGTTGGCCACTCCCTCTCTGCGCGCTCG
CTCGCTCACTGAGGCCGGGCGACCAAAGGTCGCCCGACGCCCGGGCTTTGCCCGGGCGGCCTCAGTGAGC
GAGCGAGCGCGCAGCTGCCTGCAGGGGCGCCTGATGCGGTATTTTCTCCTTACGCATCTGTGCGGTATTT
CACACCGCATA
[142 nt withheld, positions 4982-5123]
C
[141 nt withheld, positions 5125-5265]
CCTTTGACGTTGGAGTCCACGTTCTTT
[37 nt withheld, positions 5293-5329]
ACCCTATCTCGGGCTATTCTTTTGATTTATAAGGGATTTTGCCGATTTCGGCCTATTGGTTAAAAAATGA
GCTGATTTAACAAAAATTTAACGCGAATTTTAACAAAATATTAACGTTTACAATTTTATGGTGCACTCTC
AGTACAATCTGCTCTGATGCCGCATAGTTAAGCCAGCCCCGACACCCGCCAACACCCGCTGACGCGCCCT
GACGGGCTTGTCTGCTCCCGGCATCCGCTTACAGACAAGCTGTGACCGTCTCCGGGAGCTGCATGTGTCA
GAGGTTTTCACCGTCATCACCGAAACGCGCGAGACGAAAGGGCCTCGTGATACGCCTATTTTTATAGGTT
AATGTCATGATAATAATGGTTTCTTAGACGTCAGGTGGCACTTTTCGGGGAAATGTGCGCGGAACCCCTA
TTTGTTTATTTTTCTAAATACATTCAAATATGTATCCGCTCATGAGACAATAACCCTGATAAATGCTTCA
ATAATATTGAAAAAGGAAGAGTATGAGTATTCAACATTTCCGTGTCGCCCTTATTCCCTTTTTTGCGGCA
TTTTGCCTTCCTGTTTTTGCTCACCCAGAAACGCTGGTGAAAGTAAAAGATGCTGAAGATCAGTTGGGTG
CACGAGTGGGTTACATCGAACTGGATCTCAACAGCGGTAAGATCCTTGAGAGTTTTCGCCCCGAAGAACG
TTTTCCAATGATGAGCACTTTTAAAGTTCTGCTATGTGGCGCGGTATTATCCCGTATTGACGCCGGGCAA
GAGCAACTCGGTCGCCGCATACACTATTCTCAGAATGACTTGGTTGAGTACTCACCAGTCACAGAAAAGC
ATCTTACGGATGGCATGACAGTAAGAGAATTATGCAGTGCTGCCATAACCATGAGTGATAACACTGCGGC
CAACTTACTTCTGACAACGATCGGAGGACCGAAGGAGCTAACCGCTTTTTTGCACAACATGGGGGATCAT
GTAACTCGCCTTGATCGTTGGGAACCGGAGCTGAATGAAGCCATACCAAACGACGAGCGTGACACCACGA
TGCCTGTAGCAATGGCAACAACGTTGCGCAAACTATTAACTGGCGAACTACTTACTCTAGCTTCCCGGCA
ACAATTAATAGACTGGATGGAGGCGGATAAAGTTGCAGGACCACTTCTGCGCTCGGCCCTTCCGGCTGGC
TGGTTTATTGCTGATAAATCTGGAGCCGGTGAGCGTGGGTCTCGCGGTATCATTGCAGCACTGGGGCCAG
ATGGTAAGCCCTCCCGTATCGTAGTTATCTACACGACGGGGAGTCAGGCAACTATGGATGAACGAAATAG
ACAGATCGCTGAGATAGGTGCCTCACTGATTAAGCATTGGTAACTGTCAGACCAAGTTTACTCATATATA
CTTTAGATTGATTTAAAACTTCATTTTTAATTTAAAAGGATCTAGGTGAAGATCCTTTTTGATAATCTCA
TGACCAAAATCCCTTAACGTGAGTTTTCGTTCCACTGAGCGTCAGACCCCGTAGAAAAGATCAAAGGATC
TTCTTGAGATCCTTTTTTTCTGCGCGTAATCTGCTGCTTGCAAACAAAAAAACCACCGCTACCAGCGGTG
GTTTGTTTGCCGGATCAAGAGCTACCAACTCTTTTTCCGAAGGTAACTGGCTTCAGCAGAGCGCAGATAC
CAAATACTGTCCTTCTAGTGTAGCCGTAGTTAGGCCACCACTTCAAGAACTCTGTAGCACCGCCTACATA
CCTCGCTCTGCTAATCCTGTTACCAGTGGCTGCTGCCAGTGGCGATAAGTCGTGTCTTACCGGGTTGGAC
TCAAGACGATAGTTACCGGATAAGGCGCAGCGGTCGGGCTGAACGGGGGGTTCGTGCACACAGCCCAGCT
TGGAGCGAACGACCTACACCGAACTGAGATACCTACAGCGTGAGCTATGAGAAAGCGCCACGCTTCCCGA
AGGGAGAAAGGCGGACAGGTATCCGGTAAGCGGCAGGGTCGGAACAGGAGAGCGCACGAGGGAGCTTCCA
GGGGGAAACGCCTGGTATCTTTATAGTCCTGTCGGGTTTCGCCACCTCTGACTTGAGCGTCGATTTTTGT
GATGCTCGTCAGGGGGGCGGAGCCTATGGAAAAACGCCAGCAACGCGGCCTTTTTACGGTTCCTGGCCTT
TTGCTGGCCTTTTGCTCACATGT
Features (pLannotate 1.2.2; 22 found; start..end, strand, type, name):
      1..141     -  repeat_region  AAV2 ITR: inverted terminal repeat of adeno-associated virus serotype 2 inverted
    156..396     +  promoter       U6 promoter: RNA polymerase III promoter for human U6 snRNA
    423..498     +  misc_RNA       Sa gRNA scaffold: guide RNA scaffold for the Staphylococcus aureus CRISPR/Cas9 system
    519..822     +  enhancer       CMV enhancer: human cytomegalovirus immediate early enhancer
    823..1026    +  promoter       CMV promoter: human cytomegalovirus (CMV) immediate early promoter
   1107..1140    +  protein_bind   lox2272: Cre-mediated recombination occurs in the 8-bp core sequence (GGATACTT). lox2272 sites are compatible with each other, but incompatible with loxP or loxN sites (Lee and Saito, 1988). Cre recombinase
   1141..1190    -  intron         β-globin intron (fragment): internally truncated intron from human β-globin
   1191..1224    +  protein_bind   loxP: Cre-mediated recombination occurs in the 8-bp core sequence (GCATACAT). Cre recombinase
   1275..1322    -  CDS            nucleoplasmin NLS: bipartite nuclear localization signal from nucleoplasmin
   1323..4478    -  CDS            cas9: CAS9_STAAU - Experimental evidence at protein level: Swiss-Prot protein existence level 1. CRISPR (clustered regularly interspaced short palindromic repeat) is an adaptive immune system that provides protection against mobile genetic elements (viruses, transposable elements and conjugative plasmids). CRISPR clusters contain spacers, sequences complementary to antecedent mobile elements, and target invading nucleic acids. CRISPR clusters are transcribed and processed into CRISPR RNA (crRNA). In type II CRISPR systems correct processing of pre-crRNA requires a trans- encoded small RNA (tracrRNA)
   4557..4590    -  protein_bind   lox2272: Cre-mediated recombination occurs in the 8-bp core sequence (GGATACTT). lox2272 sites are compatible with each other, but incompatible with loxP or loxN sites (Lee and Saito, 1988). Cre recombinase
   4591..4640    -  intron         β-globin intron (fragment): internally truncated intron from human β-globin
   4641..4674    -  protein_bind   loxP: Cre-mediated recombination occurs in the 8-bp core sequence (GCATACAT). Cre recombinase
   4695..4770    +  polyA_signal   SV40 poly(A) signal (fragment): SV40 polyadenylation signal
   4785..4925    +  repeat_region  AAV2 ITR: inverted terminal repeat of adeno-associated virus serotype 2 inverted
   4930..4981    -  misc_feature   bom (fragment): basis of mobility region from pBR322
   5000..5380    +  rep_origin     M13 ori (sequence partly withheld): M13 bacteriophage origin of replication; arrow indicates direction of (+) strand synthesis
   5456..5505    -  misc_feature   bom (fragment): basis of mobility region from pBR322
   5607..5642    -  CDS            rop (fragment): Rop protein, which maintains plasmids at low copy number; rop
   5737..5841    +  promoter       AmpR promoter: bla
   5842..6702    +  CDS            AmpR: β-lactamase; bla; confers resistance to ampicillin, carbenicillin, and related antibiotics
   6873..7461    +  rep_origin     ori: high-copy-number ColE1/pMB1/pBR322/pUC origin of replication
