>Addgene plasmid #113691 | pJEP314-pAAV-U6SaCas9gRNA(SapI)-CMV-SaCas9-DIO-pA | addgene full sequence | sequence record 229521 | Addgene NGS Result
CCTGCAGGCAGCTGCGCGCTCGCTCGCTCACTGAGGCCGCCCGGGCGTCGGGCGACCTTTGGTCGCCCGG
CCTCAGTGAGCGAGCGAGCGCGCAGAGAGGGAGTGGCCAACTCCATCACTAGGGGTTCCTGCGGCCGCAC
GCGTGAGGGCCTATTTCCCATGATTCCTTCATATTTGCATATACGATACAAGGCTGTTAGAGAGATAATT
GGAATTAATTTGACTGTAAACACAAAGATATTAGTACAAAATACGTGACGTAGAAAGTAATAATTTCTTG
GGTAGTTTGCAGTTTTAAAATTATGTTTTAAAATGGACTATCATATGCTTACCGTAACTTGAAAGTATTT
CGATTTCTTGGCTTTATATATCTTGTGGAAAGGACGAAACACCGGAAGAGCGAGCTCTTCTGTTTTAGTA
CTCTGGAAACAGAATCTACTAAAACAAGGCAAAATGCCGTGTTTATCTCGTCAACTTGTTGGCGAGATTT
TTACGCGTGGAGTTCCGCGTTACATAACTTACGGTAAATGGCCCGCCTGGCTGACCGCCCAACGACCCCC
GCCCATTGACGTCAATAATGACGTATGTTCCCATAGTAACGCCAATAGGGACTTTCCATTGACGTCAATG
GGTGGAGTATTTACGGTAAACTGCCCACTTGGCAGTACATCAAGTGTATCATATGCCAAGTACGCCCCCT
ATTGACGTCAATGACGGTAAATGGCCCGCCTGGCATTATGCCCAGTACATGACCTTATGGGACTTTCCTA
CTTGGCAGTACATCTACGTATTAGTCATCGCTATTACCATGGTGATGCGGTTTTGGCAGTACATCAATGG
GCGTGGATAGCGGTTTGACTCACGGGGATTTCCAAGTCTCCACCCCATTGACGTCAATGGGAGTTTGTTT
TGGCACCAAAATCAACGGGACTTTCCAAAATGTCGTAACAACTCCGCCCCATTGACGCAAATGGGCGGTA
GGCGTGTACGGTGGGAGGTCTATATAAGCAGAGCTCGTTTAGTGAACCGTCAGATCGCCTGGAGACGCCA
TCCACGCTGTTTTGACCTCCATAGAAGACACCGGTCGACTCCGGAATAACTTCGTATAGGATACTTTATA
CGAAGTTATGCAGAATGGTAGCTGGATTGTAGCTGCTATTAGCAATATGAAACCTCTTAATAACTTCGTA
TAGCATACATTATACGAAGTTATGGCGCGCCTTACTTGTGAATTCCTAGGCCAGCTATCTAGATATCGGA
TCCCTTTTTCTTTTTTGCCTGGCCGGCCTTTTTCGTGGCCGCCGGCCTTTTGCCCTTTTTGATGATCTGA
GGGTGCTTCTTAGATTTCACTTCATACAGGTTGCCCAGAATGTCTGTGCTGTACTTCTTAATGCTCTGGG
TCTTGGAGGCGATTGTCTTAATGATCCTGGGGGGCCTCTTGTCGTTCATGTTTTCCAGGTACTCGCGGTA
GGTGATGTCGATCATGTTCACTTCGATCCGGTTCAGCAGGTCGTTGTTCACGCCGATCACTCTATACAGC
TCGCCGTTGATCTTGATCAGATCGTTGTTGTAGAAGGAGGCGATAAACTCGGCCTGGTTGCTGATCTTCT
TCAGCTTCTTAGCTTCCTCATAGCACTTGCTATTCACTTCGTAGTAGTTTTCTTTTTTGATCACATCCAG
ATTCTTCACGGTCACGAACTTGTACACGCCATTGTCCAGGTACACGTCGAATCTGTAGGGCTTCAGGGAC
AGCTTCACGACCTTGTTTCTGCTGTTGGGGTAGTCGTCGGTGATGTCCAGATGGGCGTTCAGTTTGTTGC
CGTAATACTTAATCTTCTTGATCACGGGGCCGTTGTCCTTTTTGGAGTACTTGGTCAGGTAGTTCCCGGT
TTCCTCGTAGTACTTGTACAGGGGATTCTTCTCGTCGCCGTACTGTTCCATAATCAGCTTCAGTTTCTGG
TAGGTCTGGGGGTCGTGGTGGTACATCAGCAGCTTTTCGGGGCTCTTGTTGATCAGCTTTTTCAGCTTGT
CATTGTCCTTGTCGTACAGGCCGTTCAGATTGTTCACGATCAGGGTGTTGCCCTTGTCGTCCTTCCGGGT
GGAGTACAGGGTGTCGTTAATCAGCTCTCTATTAGGCTTCTTGTCCACCCGGTGGCTGTACTTGTAGTCC
TTGAAGTCCTTAATGTGCTTGATCTGGTGGGGGGTGATGAAGATCTCTTTGTACTCCTGCTCGGTTTCGA
TCTCGGGCATGCTCTCGGCCTGCTTTTCCTCGAACATCTGGTTTTCCATCACTTTTTTGGCCTTGTCCAG
TTTCTTCCACTCTTTGAAGATGAAATCGGCGTTGGCAATGATCAGGGCGTCCTCGGCGTGGTGCTTGTAC
CCCTTGTTCCGCTCTTTCTTAAACTTCCACTTCCGCCGCAGAAAGCTGGTGAAGCCGCCATTGATGGACT
TCACTTTCACGTCCAGGTTGTTCACTCTGAAGTAGCTCCGCAGCAGGTTCATCAGGCCTCTGGTGGCGTA
TCTGGTATCCACCAGGTTCCGGTTGATGAAGTCTTTCTGCACGGAGAACCTGTTGATGTCCCGTTCTTCC
AGCAGATACTCTTTCTTGGTCTTGCTGATTCTGCCCTTGCCCTTGGCCAGATTCAGGATGTGCTTCTTGA
AGGTTTCGTAGCTGATCTTGCTGTCGCTGCTGCTCAGGTACTGGAATGGGGTCCGGTTGCCCTTCTTGCT
GTTTTCTTCCTGCTTCACGAGCACCTTGTTGTTGAAGCTGTTGTCGAAGGACACGCTTCTGGGGATGATG
TGGTCCACCTCATAGTTGAAGGGGTTGTTCAGCAGATCTTCCAGAGGGATGGCTTCCAGGCTGTACAGGC
ACTTGCCTTCCTGCATGTCGTGCAGCTTGATCTTCTCGATCAGGTACTTGGCGTTCTCTTTGCCGGTGGT
CCGGATGATTTCCTCGATCCGCTCGTTGGTCTGCCGGTTCCGCTTCTGCATCTCGTTGATCATTTTCTGG
GCGTCCTTGGAGTTCTTCTCGCGGGCCAGCTCGATAATGATGTCGTTGGGCAGGCCGTACTTCTTGATGA
TGGCGTTGATCACTTTGATGCTCTGGATGAAGCTTCTCTTCACGACGGGGCTCAGGATGAAGTCGTCCAC
CAGGGTGGTGGGGATCTCTTTCTGCTGGGACAGGTCCACCTTCTTGGGCACCAGCTTCAGCCGGTTGAAG
ATAGCGATCTGGTTGTCGTTGGTGTGCCACAGCTCGTCCAGGATCAGGTTGATGGCCTTCAGGCTCAGGT
TGTGGGTGCCGGTATAGCCCTTCAGATTAGAGATCTGCTCGATCTCTTCCTGGGTCAGCTCGGAGTTCAG
ATTGGTCAGTTCTTCCTGGATGTCCTCGCTGCTCTGGTAGATGGTCAGGATCTTGGCAATCTGATCCAGC
AGCTCGGCGTTCTCAATAATCTCTTTCCGGGCGGTAATGTCCTTGATGTCGTGGTACACCTTCAGGTTGG
TGAACTCGGGCTTGCCGGTGCTGGTCACTCTGTAGCCCTTAATATCCTCTTCGTTCACGAGGATTTCTTT
GGCGATCTGCTTCAGGGTGGGCTTCTTCTTCTGCTTGAACACGTTCTCGATGATCTGGAACTTCTCGTAA
TATTCCAGCTTCTCGTTCTCGTCCCTGGTGATCACGAGATTGTTCAGGTCGTTCAGGGCGTTGTACAGGT
CGGCGTTGTAGGCGTACTTCACGCTCCGCAGTTCCTCGGGGAAGTAGGTGCAGTGGCCCATCAGCATCTC
GTACCATTCTTTGATGTCCTTCCAGCCGAAGGGGCTGCCCTCGCCAGGTCCCTCATAGTAGGTCCGCCGG
GTTTCCAGCAGGTCGATGTAGGTGTCGATGAAGCTCTGGTCCAGCTGGTGGTAGGCCTTCTGCACCTTCA
GCAGCTGTTTGGCTTCTTTCACGTAGTCGCTGGTCTTGAATCTGTTGATGCTGCCCCGCACTTCGCCGTC
TTTCTTCAGCCGTTCCAGCTGCAGTTCGGCCACGTATTTCTCTTCCAGGGCCTTGCTGTTCCGGCTGATC
TGCTCTTTGGTGGACAGCTCGTTGCCGGTGTCCTCTTCCACCTCGTTCACGTTGTGCACGCCTCTTCTCT
TGGCCAGGTGCAGCAGGGCGGCAGAGAACTCTTCCTCGCTCAGCTTCTGGCTCAGGCCCTTCACTCTGGC
CTCGTAGGGGTTGATGCCGCTCAGCTCGCTGTGGTCGGTCAGCAGGTTGTAGTCGAACAGCAGCTTCTTC
ACTCTCTGGATTCTATGCCGCCTCCGCCGCTTCAGCCTTCTGGCGCCTCTCTTGCTCCGCCTGCCCTCGT
TGTTTTCCACGTTGGCCTCTTTGAACAGCCGCACGCCGGCATCGATCACGTCCCGTGTCTCGTAGTCGAT
GATGCCGTAGCCCACGCTGGTGATGCCGATGTCCAGGCCCAGGATGTAGTTCCGCTTGGCTGCTGGGACT
CCGTGGATACCGACCTTCCGCTTCTTCTTTGGGGCCATGGTGGCACCGGTCATGGTGGCGCTAGCATAAC
TTCGTATAAAGTATCCTATACGAAGTTATTTGCCTTAACCCAGAAATTATCACTGTTATTCTTTAGAATG
GTGCAAAGAATAACTTCGTATAATGTATGCTATACGAAGTTATGAATTCGATACTAGTCTCGAGTTTATT
GCAGCTTATAATGGTTACAAATAAAGCAATAGCATCACAAATTTCACAAATAAAGCATTTTTTTCACTGG
ACCGAGCGGCCGCAGGAACCCCTAGTGATGGAGTTGGCCACTCCCTCTCTGCGCGCTCGCTCGCTCACTG
AGGCCGGGCGACCAAAGGTCGCCCGACGCCCGGGCTTTGCCCGGGCGGCCTCAGTGAGCGAGCGAGCGCG
CAGCTGCCTGCAGGGGCGCCTGATGCGGTATTTTCTCCTTACGCATCTGTGCGGTATTTCACACCGCATA
[95 nt withheld, positions 4971-5065]
T
[46 nt withheld, positions 5067-5112]
C
[141 nt withheld, positions 5114-5254]
CCTTTGACGTTGGAGTCCACGTTCTTT
[37 nt withheld, positions 5282-5318]
ACTCTATCTCGGGCTATTCTTTTGATTTATAAGGGATTTTGCCGATTTCGGTCTATTGGTTAAAAAATGA
GCTGATTTAACAAAAATTTAACGCGAATTTTAACAAAATATTAACGTTTACAATTTTATGGTGCACTCTC
AGTACAATCTGCTCTGATGCCGCATAGTTAAGCCAGCCCCGACACCCGCCAACACCCGCTGACGCGCCCT
GACGGGCTTGTCTGCTCCCGGCATCCGCTTACAGACAAGCTGTGACCGTCTCCGGGAGCTGCATGTGTCA
GAGGTTTTCACCGTCATCACCGAAACGCGCGAGACGAAAGGGCCTCGTGATACGCCTATTTTTATAGGTT
AATGTCATGATAATAATGGTTTCTTAGACGTCAGGTGGCACTTTTCGGGGAAATGTGCGCGGAACCCCTA
TTTGTTTATTTTTCTAAATACATTCAAATATGTATCCGCTCATGAGACAATAACCCTGATAAATGCTTCA
ATAATATTGAAAAAGGAAGAGTATGAGTATTCAACATTTCCGTGTCGCCCTTATTCCCTTTTTTGCGGCA
TTTTGCCTTCCTGTTTTTGCTCACCCAGAAACGCTGGTGAAAGTAAAAGATGCTGAAGATCAGTTGGGTG
CACGAGTGGGTTACATCGAACTGGATCTCAACAGCGGTAAGATCCTTGAGAGTTTTCGCCCCGAAGAACG
TTTTCCAATGATGAGCACTTTTAAAGTTCTGCTATGTGGCGCGGTATTATCCCGTATTGACGCCGGGCAA
GAGCAACTCGGTCGCCGCATACACTATTCTCAGAATGACTTGGTTGAGTACTCACCAGTCACAGAAAAGC
ATCTTACGGATGGCATGACAGTAAGAGAATTATGCAGTGCTGCCATAACCATGAGTGATAACACTGCGGC
CAACTTACTTCTGACAACGATCGGAGGACCGAAGGAGCTAACCGCTTTTTTGCACAACATGGGGGATCAT
GTAACTCGCCTTGATCGTTGGGAACCGGAGCTGAATGAAGCCATACCAAACGACGAGCGTGACACCACGA
TGCCTGTAGCAATGGCAACAACGTTGCGCAAACTATTAACTGGCGAACTACTTACTCTAGCTTCCCGGCA
ACAATTAATAGACTGGATGGAGGCGGATAAAGTTGCAGGACCACTTCTGCGCTCGGCCCTTCCGGCTGGC
TGGTTTATTGCTGATAAATCTGGAGCCGGTGAGCGTGGGTCTCGCGGTATCATTGCAGCACTGGGGCCAG
ATGGTAAGCCCTCCCGTATCGTAGTTATCTACACGACGGGGAGTCAGGCAACTATGGATGAACGAAATAG
ACAGATCGCTGAGATAGGTGCCTCACTGATTAAGCATTGGTAACTGTCAGACCAAGTTTACTCATATATA
CTTTAGATTGATTTAAAACTTCATTTTTAATTTAAAAGGATCTAGGTGAAGATCCTTTTTGATAATCTCA
TGACCAAAATCCCTTAACGTGAGTTTTCGTTCCACTGAGCGTCAGACCCCGTAGAAAAGATCAAAGGATC
TTCTTGAGATCCTTTTTTTCTGCGCGTAATCTGCTGCTTGCAAACAAAAAAACCACCGCTACCAGCGGTG
GTTTGTTTGCCGGATCAAGAGCTACCAACTCTTTTTCCGAAGGTAACTGGCTTCAGCAGAGCGCAGATAC
CAAATACTGTTCTTCTAGTGTAGCCGTAGTTAGGCCACCACTTCAAGAACTCTGTAGCACCGCCTACATA
CCTCGCTCTGCTAATCCTGTTACCAGTGGCTGCTGCCAGTGGCGATAAGTCGTGTCTTACCGGGTTGGAC
TCAAGACGATAGTTACCGGATAAGGCGCAGCGGTCGGGCTGAACGGGGGGTTCGTGCACACAGCCCAGCT
TGGAGCGAACGACCTACACCGAACTGAGATACCTACAGCGTGAGCTATGAGAAAGCGCCACGCTTCCCGA
AGGGAGAAAGGCGGACAGGTATCCGGTAAGCGGCAGGGTCGGAACAGGAGAGCGCACGAGGGAGCTTCCA
GGGGGAAACGCCTGGTATCTTTATAGTCCTGTCGGGTTTCGCCACCTCTGACTTGAGCGTCGATTTTTGT
GATGCTCGTCAGGGGGGCGGAGCCTATGGAAAAACGCCAGCAACGCGGCCTTTTTACGGTTCCTGGCCTT
TTGCTGGCCTTTTGCTCACATGT
Features (pLannotate 1.2.2; 23 found; start..end, strand, type, name):
     12..39      +  repeat_region  AAV2 ITR (fragment): inverted terminal repeat of adeno-associated virus serotype 2 inverted
     68..95      +  repeat_region  AAV2 ITR (fragment): inverted terminal repeat of adeno-associated virus serotype 2 inverted
    145..385     +  promoter       U6 promoter: RNA polymerase III promoter for human U6 snRNA
    412..487     +  misc_RNA       Sa gRNA scaffold: guide RNA scaffold for the Staphylococcus aureus CRISPR/Cas9 system
    508..811     +  enhancer       CMV enhancer: human cytomegalovirus immediate early enhancer
    812..1015    +  promoter       CMV promoter: human cytomegalovirus (CMV) immediate early promoter
   1096..1129    +  protein_bind   lox2272: Cre-mediated recombination occurs in the 8-bp core sequence (GGATACTT). lox2272 sites are compatible with each other, but incompatible with loxP or loxN sites (Lee and Saito, 1988). Cre recombinase
   1130..1179    -  intron         β-globin intron (fragment): internally truncated intron from human β-globin
   1180..1213    +  protein_bind   loxP: Cre-mediated recombination occurs in the 8-bp core sequence (GCATACAT). Cre recombinase
   1264..1311    -  CDS            nucleoplasmin NLS: bipartite nuclear localization signal from nucleoplasmin
   1312..4467    -  CDS            cas9: CAS9_STAAU - Experimental evidence at protein level: Swiss-Prot protein existence level 1. CRISPR (clustered regularly interspaced short palindromic repeat) is an adaptive immune system that provides protection against mobile genetic elements (viruses, transposable elements and conjugative plasmids). CRISPR clusters contain spacers, sequences complementary to antecedent mobile elements, and target invading nucleic acids. CRISPR clusters are transcribed and processed into CRISPR RNA (crRNA). In type II CRISPR systems correct processing of pre-crRNA requires a trans- encoded small RNA (tracrRNA)
   4546..4579    -  protein_bind   lox2272: Cre-mediated recombination occurs in the 8-bp core sequence (GGATACTT). lox2272 sites are compatible with each other, but incompatible with loxP or loxN sites (Lee and Saito, 1988). Cre recombinase
   4580..4629    -  intron         β-globin intron (fragment): internally truncated intron from human β-globin
   4630..4663    -  protein_bind   loxP: Cre-mediated recombination occurs in the 8-bp core sequence (GCATACAT). Cre recombinase
   4684..4759    +  polyA_signal   SV40 poly(A) signal (fragment): SV40 polyadenylation signal
   4774..4914    +  repeat_region  AAV2 ITR: inverted terminal repeat of adeno-associated virus serotype 2 inverted
   4919..4970    -  misc_feature   bom (fragment): basis of mobility region from pBR322
   4989..5444    +  rep_origin     f1 ori (sequence partly withheld): f1 bacteriophage origin of replication; arrow indicates direction of (+) strand synthesis
   5445..5494    -  misc_feature   bom (fragment): basis of mobility region from pBR322
   5596..5631    -  CDS            rop (fragment): Rop protein, which maintains plasmids at low copy number; rop
   5726..5830    +  promoter       AmpR promoter: bla
   5831..6691    +  CDS            AmpR: β-lactamase; bla; confers resistance to ampicillin, carbenicillin, and related antibiotics
   6862..7450    +  rep_origin     ori: high-copy-number ColE1/pMB1/pBR322/pUC origin of replication
