[The description below was written by a language model from this plasmid's Addgene catalogue record and pLannotate feature annotations shown in this document.]
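Description:
pJEP314-pAAV-U6SaCas9gRNA(SapI)-CMV-SaCas9-DIO-pA is a 7.5 kb all-in-one AAV transfer plasmid for Cre-dependent CRISPR genome editing with Staphylococcus aureus Cas9. It is propagated in E. coli as a high-copy plasmid through a ColE1/pUC-type origin with ampicillin selection (AmpR), and the backbone also carries an f1/M13 phage origin. AAV2 inverted terminal repeats flank the payload so that it can be packaged into recombinant AAV particles. The depositor sequence shows two intact ITRs, whereas the sequencing-derived record is 11 nt shorter and annotates the left ITR only as fragments. This kind of difference is common for these repeat structures.

Between the ITRs sit two expression units. A human U6 RNA polymerase III promoter drives a guide RNA made up of a user-supplied spacer, cloned via the SapI sites indicated in the name, followed by the SaCas9 gRNA scaffold. Downstream, the CMV enhancer/promoter faces a SaCas9 coding sequence placed in reverse orientation. The catalogue lists NLS tags at both termini, though the annotation only picks up the nucleoplasmin NLS. The inverted gene is bracketed by paired lox2272 and loxP sites in the double-inverted (DIO) arrangement, followed by a short SV40 poly(A) signal. Without Cre, the antisense SaCas9 is not expressed. Cre recombination between compatible lox pairs flips the cassette into the sense orientation and then excises one site of each pair, locking it in place so that CMV drives nuclease expression. Because the guide is expressed constitutively, editing is restricted to Cre-expressing cells. The associated work describes the system for AAV delivery to neurons in vivo.
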