Addgene plasmid #113691: pJEP314-pAAV-U6SaCas9gRNA(SapI)-CMV-SaCas9-DIO-pA
Purpose: U6 driven SaCas9 gRNA expression cassette followed by a CMV driven inverted SaCas9. SaCas9 is floxed to render the system cre-dependent.
Depositing lab: Jonathan Ploski. Depositing organization: University of Texas at Dallas. Publication: The Development of an AAV-Based CRISPR SaCas9 Genome Editing System That Can Be Delivered to Neurons in vivo and Regulated via Doxycycline and Cre-Recombinase. Kumar N, Stanford W, de Solis C, Aradhana, Abraham ND, Dao TJ, Thaseen S, Sairavi A, Gonzalez CU, Ploski JE. Front Mol Neurosci. 2018 Nov 13;11:413. doi: 10.3389/fnmol.2018.00413. eCollection 2018. PubMed 30483052.
Backbone
  Vector backbone: AAV
  Backbone manufacturer: Agilent Technologies
  Total vector size (bp): 7522
  Vector type: AAV, Cre/Lox, CRISPR
Growth in bacteria
  Bacterial resistance: Ampicillin, 100 μg/mL
  Growth temperature: 37°C
  Growth strain: NEB Stable
  Copy number: High Copy
Gene/Insert
  Gene/Insert name: SaCas9 (alt name: SauCas9)
  Species: Staphylococcus aureus
  Tag / fusion protein: NLS (N terminal on insert); NLS (C terminal on insert)
Resource information
  A portion of this plasmid was derived from a plasmid made by: pX601-AAV-CMV::NLS-SaCas9-NLS-3xHA-bGHpA;U6::BsaI-sgRNA from Feng Zhang plasmid #61591, Cre-Lox sites from Karl Deisseroth, pAAV-Ef1a-DIO EYFP plasmid #27056,
Terms and licenses: Academic/Nonprofit Terms; Industry Terms: Not Available to Industry
How to cite: pJEP314-pAAV-U6SaCas9gRNA(SapI)-CMV-SaCas9-DIO-pA was a gift from Jonathan Ploski (Addgene plasmid # 113691 ; http://n2t.net/addgene:113691 ; RRID:Addgene_113691)
